>Addgene plasmid #130006 | pRDAX-247 C-Tag GFP[1] L32 FKBP mCherry | depositor full sequence | sequence record 249384 | Full Sequence
GCCTGCCTCCAGGCCTCAATATTGGCCATTAGCCATATTATTCATTGGTTATATAGCATAAATCAATATT
GGCTATTGGCCATTGCATACGTTGTATCTATATCATAATATGTACATTTATATTGGCTCATGTCCAATAT
GACCGCCATGTTGGCATTGATTATTGACTAGTTATTAATAGTAATCAATTACGGGGTCATTAGTTCATAG
CCCATATATGGAGTTCCGCGTTACATAACTTACGGTAAATGGCCCGCCTGGCTGACCGCCCAACGACCCC
CGCCCATTGACGTCAATAATGACGTATGTTCCCATAGTAACGCCAATAGGGACTTTCCATTGACGTCAAT
GGGTGGAGTATTTACGGTAAACTGCCCACTTGGCAGTACATCAAGTGTATCATATGCCAAGTCCGCCCCC
TATTGACGTCAATGACGGTAAATGGCCCGCCTGGCATTATGCCCAGTACATGACCTTACGGGACTTTCCT
ACTTGGCAGTACATCTACGTATTAGTCATCGCTATTACCATGGTGATGCGGTTTTGGCAGTACACCAATG
GGCGTGGATAGCGGTTTGACTCACGGGGATTTCCAAGTCTCCACCCCATTGACGTCAATGGGAGTTTGTT
TTGGCACCAAAATCAACGGGACTTTCCAAAATGTCGTAATAACCCCGCCCCGTTGACGCAAATGGGCGGT
AGGCGTGTACGGTGGGAGGTCTATATAAGCAGAGCTCGTTTAGTGAACCGTCAGATCACTAGAAGCTTTA
TTGCGGTAGTTTATCACAGTTAAATTGCTAACGCAGTCAGTGCTTCTGACACAACAGTCTCGAACTTAAG
CTGCAGAAGTTGGTCGTGAGGCACTGGGCAGGTAAGTATCAAGGTTACAAGACAGGTTTAAGGAGACCAA
TAGAAACTGGGCTTGTCGAGACAGAGAAGACTCTTGCGTTTCTGATAGGCACCTATTGGTCTTACTGACA
TCCACTTTGCCTTTCTCTCCACAGGTGTCCACTCCCAGGCCACCATGGGAGTGCAGGTGGAAACCATCTC
CCCAGGAGACGGGCGCACCTTCCCCAAGCGCGGCCAGACCTGCGTGGTGCACTACACCGGGATGCTTGAA
GATGGAAAGAAATTTGATTCCTCCCGGGACAGAAACAAGCCCTTTAAGTTTATGCTAGGCAAGCAGGAGG
TGATCCGAGGCTGGGAAGAAGGGGTTGCCCAGATGAGTGTGGGTCAGAGAGCCAAACTGACTATATCTCC
AGATTATGCCTATGGTGCCACTGGGCACCCAGGCATCATCCCACCACATGCCACTCTCGTCTTCGATGTG
GAGCTTCTAAAACTGGAAGACGTGGGTGGCGGAGGGAGCGAAGGCGGCGGATCCGGAGGGCCTGGCTCTG
GCGGAGAGGGGAGCGCTGGAGGCGGGTCAGCCGGTGGTGGGAGTGATCTGCCTGATGACCACTACCTGAG
CACACAGACCATCCTCTCCAAGGACCTTAACTAAGAATTCAGATCCGCCCCTCTCCCTCCCCCCCCCCTA
ACGTTACTGGCCGAAGCCGCTTGGAATAAGGCCGGTGTGCGTTTGTCTATATGTTATTTTCCACCATATT
GCCGTCTTTTGGCAATGTGAGGGCCCGGAAACCTGGCCCTGTCTTCTTGACGAGCATTCCTAGGGGTCTT
TCCCCTCTCGCCAAAGGAATGCAAGGTCTGTTGAATGTCGTGAAGGAAGCAGTTCCTCTGGTAGCTTCTT
GAAGACAAACAACGTCTGTAGCGACCCTTTGCAGGCAGCGGAACCCCCCACCTGGCGACAGGTGCCTCTG
CGGCCAAAAGCCACGTGTATAAGATACACCTGCAAAGGCGGCACAACCCCAGTGCCACGTTGTGAGTTGG
ATAGTTGTGGAAAGAGTCAAATGGCTCTCCTCAAGCGTATTCAACAAGGGGCTGAAGGATGCCCAGAAGG
TACCCCATTGTATGGGATCTGATCTGGGGCCTCGGTACACATGCTTTACATGTGTTTAGTCGAGGTTAAA
AAAACGTCTAGGCCCCCCGAACCACGGGGACGTGGTTTTCCTTTGAAAAACACGATGATAATATGGCCAC
AACCATGGTGAGCAAGGGCGAGGAGGATAACATGGCCATCATCAAGGAGTTCATGCGCTTCAAGGTGCAC
ATGGAGGGCTCCGTGAACGGCCACGAGTTCGAGATCGAGGGCGAGGGCGAGGGCCGCCCCTACGAGGGCA
CCCAGACCGCCAAGCTGAAGGTGACCAAGGGTGGCCCCCTGCCCTTCGCCTGGGACATCCTGTCCCCTCA
GTTCATGTACGGCTCCAAGGCCTACGTGAAGCACCCCGCCGACATCCCCGACTACTTGAAGCTGTCCTTC
CCCGAGGGCTTCAAGTGGGAGCGCGTGATGAACTTCGAGGACGGCGGCGTGGTGACCGTGACCCAGGACT
CCTCCCTGCAGGACGGCGAGTTCATCTACAAGGTGAAGCTGCGCGGCACCAACTTCCCCTCCGACGGCCC
CGTAATGCAGAAGAAGACCATGGGCTGGGAGGCCTCCTCCGAGCGGATGTACCCCGAGGACGGCGCCCTG
AAGGGCGAGATCAAGCAGAGGCTGAAGCTGAAGGACGGCGGCCACTACGACGCTGAGGTCAAGACCACCT
ACAAGGCCAAGAAGCCCGTGCAGCTGCCCGGCGCCTACAACGTCAACATCAAGTTGGACATCACCTCCCA
CAACGAGGACTACACCATCGTGGAACAGTACGAACGCGCCGAGGGCCGCCACTCCACCGGCGGCATGGAC
GAGCTGTACAAGTAAACCGGTGCTCGAGGTACCGATGAATAGCTAAGGTCGAGGCCGCAGGTAAGTATCA
AGGTTACAAGACAGGTTTAAGGAGACCAATAGAAACTGGGCTTGTCGAGACAGAGAAGACTCTTGCGTTT
CTGATAGGCACCTATTGGTCTTACTGACATCCACTTTGCCTTTCTCTCCACAGGTGTCGACAATCAACCT
CTGGATTACAAAATTTGTGAAAGATTGACTGGTATTCTTAACTATGTTGCTCCTTTTACGCTATGTGGAT
ACGCTGCTTTAATGCCTTTGTATCATGCTATTGCTTCCCGTATGGCTTTCATTTTCTCCTCCTTGTATAA
ATCCTGGTTGCTGTCTCTTTATGAGGAGTTGTGGCCCGTTGTCAGGCAACGTGGCGTGGTGTGCACTGTG
TTTGCTGACGCAACCCCCACTGGTTGGGGCATTGCCACCACCTGTCAGCTCCTTTCCGGGACTTTCGCTT
TCCCCCTCCCTATTGCCACGGCGGAACTCATCGCCGCCTGCCTTGCCCGCTGCTGGACAGGGGCTCGGCT
GTTGGGCACTGACAATTCCGTGGTGTTGTCGGGGAAGCTGACGTCCTTTCCATGGCTGCTCGCCTGTGTT
GCCACCTGGATTCTGCGCGGGACGTCCTTCTGCTACGTCCCTTCGGCCCTCAATCCAGCGGACCTTCCTT
CCCGCGGCCTGCTGCCGGCTCTGCGGCCTCTTCCGCGTCTTCGCCTTCGCCCTCAGACGAGTCGGATCTC
CCTTTGGGCCGCCTCCCCGCCTGGAATTCGAGCTCGGTACGATCAGCCTCGACTGTGCCTTCTAGTTGCC
AGCCATCTGTTGTTTGCCCCTCCCCCGTGCCTTCCTTGACCCTGGAAGGTGCCACTCCCACTGTCCTTTC
CTAATAAAATGAGGAAATTGCATCGCATTGTCTGAGTAGGTGTCATTCTATTCTGGGGGGTGGGGTGGGG
CAGGACAGCAAGGGGGAGGATTGGGAAGACAATAGCCCAGCTTTTGTTCCCTTTAGTGAGGGTTAATTGC
GCGCTTGGCGTAATCATGGTCATAGCTGTTTCCTGTGTGAAATTGTTATCCGCTAATTCACTCCTCAGGT
GCAGGCTGCCTATCAGAAGGTGGTGGCTGGTGTGGCCAATGCCCTGGCTCACAAATACCACTGAGATCTT
TTTCCCTCTGCCAAAAATTATGGGGACATCATGAAGCCCCTTGAGCATCTGACTTCTGGCTAATAAAGGA
AATTTATTTTCATTGCAATAGTGTGTTGGAATTTTTTGTGTCTCTCACTCGGAAGGACATATGGGAGGGC
AAATCATTTAAAACATCAGAATGAGTATTTGGTTTAGAGTTTGGCAACATATGCCCATATGCTGGCTGCC
ATGAACAAAGGTTGGCTATAAAGAGGTCATCAGTATATGAAACAGCCCCCTGCTGTCCATTCCTTATTCC
ATAGAAAAGCCTTGACTTGAGGTTAGATTTTTTTTATATTTTGTTTTGTGTTATTTTTTTCTTTAACATC
CCTAAAATTTTCCTTACATGTTTTACTAGCCAGATTTTTCCTCCTCTCCTGACTACTCCCAGTCATAGCT
GTCCCTCTTCTCTTATGGAGATCGGCCGGCCGCCGGCGTCGACGCGCGCGGCCGCGGCGCGCCGTTGCTG
GCGTTTTTCCATAGGCTCCGCCCCCCTGACGAGCATCACAAAAATCGACGCTCAAGTCAGAGGTGGCGAA
ACCCGACAGGACTATAAAGATACCAGGCGTTTCCCCCTGGAAGCTCCCTCGTGCGCTCTCCTGTTCCGAC
CCTGCCGCTTACCGGATACCTGTCCGCCTTTCTCCCTTCGGGAAGCGTGGCGCTTTCTCATAGCTCACGC
TGTAGGTATCTCAGTTCGGTGTAGGTCGTTCGCTCCAAGCTGGGCTGTGTGCACGAACCCCCCGTTCAGC
CCGACCGCTGCGCCTTATCCGGTAACTATCGTCTTGAGTCCAACCCGGTAAGACACGACTTATCGCCACT
GGCAGCAGCCACTGGTAACAGGATTAGCAGAGCGAGGTATGTAGGCGGTGCTACAGAGTTCTTGAAGTGG
TGGCCTAACTACGGCTACACTAGAAGAACAGTATTTGGTATCTGCGCTCTGCTGAAGCCAGTTACCTTCG
GAAAAAGAGTTGGTAGCTCTTGATCCGGCAAACAAACCACCGCTGGTAGCGGTGGTTTTTTTGTTTGCAA
GCAGCAGATTACGCGCAGAAAAAAAGGATCTCAAGAAGATCCTTTGATCTTTTCTACGGGGTCTGACGCT
CAGTGGAACGAAAACTCACGTTAAGGGATTTTGGTCATGAGATTATCAAAAAGGATCTTCACCTAGATCC
TTTTAAATTAAAAATGAAGTTTTAAATCAATCTAAAGTATATATGAGTAAACTTGGTCTGACAGTTACCA
ATGCTTAATCAGTGAGGCACCTATCTCAGCGATCTGTCTATTTCGTTCATCCATAGTTGCCTGACTCCCC
GTCGTGTAGATAACTACGATACGGGAGGGCTTACCATCTGGCCCCAGTGCTGCAATGATACCGCGAGACC
CACGCTCACCGGCTCCAGATTTATCAGCAATAAACCAGCCAGCCGGAAGGGCCGAGCGCAGAAGTGGTCC
TGCAACTTTATCCGCCTCCATCCAGTCTATTAATTGTTGCCGGGAAGCTAGAGTAAGTAGTTCGCCAGTT
AATAGTTTGCGCAACGTTGTTGCCATTGCTACAGGCATCGTGGTGTCACGCTCGTCGTTTGGTATGGCTT
CATTCAGCTCCGGTTCCCAACGATCAAGGCGAGTTACATGATCCCCCATGTTGTGCAAAAAAGCGGTTAG
CTCCTTCGGTCCTCCGATCGTTGTCAGAAGTAAGTTGGCCGCAGTGTTATCACTCATGGTTATGGCAGCA
CTGCATAATTCTCTTACTGTCATGCCATCCGTAAGATGCTTTTCTGTGACTGGTGAGTACTCAACCAAGT
CATTCTGAGAATAGTGTATGCGGCGACCGAGTTGCTCTTGCCCGGCGTCAATACGGGATAATACCGCGCC
ACATAGCAGAACTTTAAAAGTGCTCATCATTGGAAAACGTTCTTCGGGGCGAAAACTCTCAAGGATCTTA
CCGCTGTTGAGATCCAGTTCGATGTAACCCACTCGTGCACCCAACTGATCTTCAGCATCTTTTACTTTCA
CCAGCGTTTCTGGGTGAGCAAAAACAGGAAGGCAAAATGCCGCAAAAAAGGGAATAAGGGCGACACGGAA
ATGTTGAATACTCATACTCTTCCTTTTTCAATATTATTGAAGCATTTATCAGGGTTATTGTCTCATGAGC
GGATACATATTTGAATGTATTTAGAAAAATAAACAAATAGGGGTTCCGCGCACATTTCCCCGAAAAGTGC
CACCTGACGTCTAAGAAACCATTATTATCATGACATTAACCTATAAAAATAGGCGTATCACGAGGCCCTT
TCGTCTACGCGCGCGCCGGCGGCGCGCCGTCGACGGCCGGCCGCGGCCGC
Features (pLannotate 1.2.2; 17 found; start..end, strand, type, name):
    155..532     +  enhancer       CMV enhancer: human cytomegalovirus immediate early enhancer
    534..733     +  promoter       CMV promoter: human cytomegalovirus (CMV) immediate early promoter
    872..1004    +  intron         chimeric intron: chimera between introns from human β-globin and immunoglobulin heavy chain genes
   1025..1348    +  CDS            FKBP1A: FKB1A_HUMAN - Also known as FKBP1, FKBP12. Experimental evidence at protein level: Swiss-Prot protein existence level 1. Keeps in an inactive conformation TGFBR1, the TGF-beta type I serine/threonine kinase receptor, preventing TGF-beta receptor activation in absence of ligand. Recruits SMAD7 to ACVR1B which prevents the association of SMAD2 and SMAD3 with the activin receptor complex, thereby blocking the activin signal. May modulate the RYR1 calcium channel activity. PPIases accelerate the folding of proteins. It catalyzes the cis-trans isomerization of proline imidic peptide bonds in oligop
   1448..1501    +  CDS            (3-F)Tyr-EGFP (fragment): (3-F)Tyr-EGFP is a basic (constitutively fluorescent) green fluorescent protein published in 2004, derived from Aequorea victoria.
   1518..2104    +  misc_feature   IRES2: internal ribosome entry site (IRES) of the encephalomyocarditis virus (EMCV)
   2105..2812    +  CDS            mCherry: mCherry is a basic (constitutively fluorescent) red fluorescent protein published in 2004, derived from Discosoma sp.. It is reported to be a very rapidly-maturing monomer with low acid sensitivity.
   2861..2993    +  intron         chimeric intron: chimera between introns from human β-globin and immunoglobulin heavy chain genes
   3002..3590    +  misc_feature   WPRE: woodchuck hepatitis virus posttranscriptional regulatory element
   3594..3610    +  misc_feature   MCS (fragment): pUC18/19 multiple cloning site
   3623..3734    +  polyA_signal   bGH poly(A) signal: bovine growth hormone polyadenylation signal
   3830..3848    -  promoter       T3 promoter: promoter for bacteriophage T3 RNA polymerase
   3907..3981    +  CDS            HBB (fragment): HBB_PONPY - Experimental evidence at transcript level: Swiss-Prot protein existence level 2. Involved in oxygen transport from the lung to the various peripheral tissues. From Pongo pygmaeus (Bornean orangutan).
   4052..4107    +  polyA_signal   β-globin poly(A) signal: rabbit β-globin polyadenylation signal (Gil and Proudfoot, 1987)
   4486..5074    -  rep_origin     ori: high-copy-number ColE1/pMB1/pBR322/pUC origin of replication
   5245..6105    -  CDS            AmpR: β-lactamase; bla; confers resistance to ampicillin, carbenicillin, and related antibiotics
   6106..6210    -  promoter       AmpR promoter: bla
