[The description below was written by a language model from this plasmid's Addgene catalogue record and pLannotate feature annotations shown in this document.]
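Description:
pRDAX-247 C-Tag GFP[1] L32 FKBP mCherry is a custom-built mammalian expression plasmid of about 6.35 kb designed for protein–protein interaction assays based on bimolecular or trimolecular fluorescence complementation (BiFC/TriFC). It is propagated in E. coli as a high-copy plasmid through a ColE1/pUC-type origin and is selected with ampicillin through the β-lactamase gene and its native promoter.

The expression cassette is driven by the human CMV immediate-early enhancer and promoter, followed by a chimeric β-globin/immunoglobulin intron that promotes efficient processing of the transcript. The first open reading frame encodes FKBP. The catalogue lists it as mouse, whereas the automated annotation matched it to human FKBP1A (FKBP12), so the exact species origin should be checked against the sequence. About 100 nt downstream of FKBP lies a very short GFP-derived fragment of 54 nt. Together with the name, this suggests that FKBP carries a C-terminal small split-GFP tag ("GFP[1]") joined through a linker ("L32"), although the record does not define these terms. Such a fragment is non-fluorescent alone and yields green signal only when it is brought together with the complementary GFP pieces supplied by partner constructs.

An EMCV IRES then permits translation of mCherry from the same transcript, providing a constitutive red marker for identifying transfected cells and normalising expression. Downstream are a second copy of the chimeric intron, a WPRE to boost transcript stability and expression, and a bGH polyadenylation signal. Further downstream are a T3 promoter, a β-globin fragment and a rabbit β-globin poly(A) signal. FKBP is widely used as a ligand-inducible dimerisation partner, so this plasmid may serve as a control or reference component in the assay, but the record does not state this.
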