Addgene plasmid #130006: pRDAX-247 C-Tag GFP[1] L32 FKBP mCherry
Purpose: PPI (BiFC/TriFC) assay vector
Depositing lab: Gary Lewin. Depositing organization: Max-Delbrueck-Centrum fuer Molekulare Medizin (MDC).
Backbone
  Vector backbone: custom built
  Vector type: Mammalian Expression
Growth in bacteria
  Bacterial resistance: Ampicillin, 100 μg/mL
  Growth temperature: 37°C
  Growth strain: DH5alpha
  Copy number: High Copy
Gene/Insert
  Gene/Insert name: FKBP
  Species: M. musculus (mouse)
  Cloning method: Restriction Enzyme; 5′ cloning site unknown (unknown if destroyed); 3′ cloning site unknown (unknown if destroyed)
Terms and licenses: Academic/Nonprofit Terms; Industry Terms: Not Available to Industry
How to cite: pRDAX-247 C-Tag GFP[1] L32 FKBP mCherry was a gift from Gary Lewin (Addgene plasmid # 130006 ; http://n2t.net/addgene:130006 ; RRID:Addgene_130006)
